>Addgene plasmid #98799 | MSP852 | addgene full sequence | sequence record 182911 | Addgene NGS Result
ATCCGGATATAGTTCCTCCTTTCAGCAAAAAACCCCTCAAGACCCGTTTAGAGGCCCCAAGGGGTTATGC
TAGTTATTGCTCAGCGGTGGCAGCAGCCAACTCAGCTTCCTTTCGGGCTTTGTTAGCAGCCGGATCTCAG
TGGTGGTGGTGGTGGTGTTAATTCATGAGTTGAGTCGCTTCCTCAACTGGCTGAAAAGGCTCTTCAGGTT
TTCACAAAGAACACTTCATGGCCCCCAACCAACATTGAGTCAGCATTTAATCGCCAACCACTAACCCACT
GCTGCGCCTCCTGATTTGTCAACAATTCCATGAAGTTTTTCGGCACGCTTGTGAAATACATAGTTGTGTT
GGTGAAATCCGCTGCTGAATGTATACCAACAATGGCCCCATCTCTAGTTGATACTAATGGACTGCCACAC
TGCCCCGGCTTAGATTGAATCCAATGCTTCCAGAATATGCCATCAAATGAAGGGAATGTGCAACTAGTGG
CTGACACCATGCTAGACATGCTCTTAGTTTGGAAGTTGGTTGTCACAAGACATATGCGCTCTTCCCTTTG
TGGCTCTCTAAATTTCAGCTTTTGAGGAAATGGAGGGAAATCCTTAGGCATGCGAATAATTATCATGTCC
CTCCCATCAATGAGGTGTTGTTGCAAAGTCGTGGTGTTCTTGACCTTGAATACACCATGTAGTGATTGGA
CCAACAGTGTTCCATTATTTCTTCTAAACAAGTGCTTGTTTGTAATGATGAAGGGACCAAATCCAATACC
ATACAACGATGCTGTGTGCCCATCAGATTCATTCGTCAAATGACAAATGGTGCTCGATATCGGGTTGTAA
TCACGCGGCCCCTTAAACAAGCTTTCTCCATGATGATGATGATGATGATGCATGTGACCAACCAGCGGGT
GTCCCGAGCTCGAATTAGTCTGCGCGTCTTTCAGGGCTTCATCGACAGTCTGACGACCGCTGGCGGCGTT
GATCACCGCAGTACGCACGGCATACCAGAAAGCGGACATCTGCGGGATGTTCGGCATGATTTCACCTTTC
TGGGCGTTTTCCATGGTGGCGGCAATACGTGGATCTTTCGCCAACTCTTCCTCGTAAGACTTCAGCGCTA
CGGCACCCAGCGGTTTGTCTTTATTAACCGCTTCCAGACCTTCATCAGTCAGCAGATAGTTTTCGAGGAA
CTCTTTTGCCAGCTCTTTGTTCGGACTGGCGGCGTTAATACCTGCGCTCAGCACGCCAACGAACGGTTTG
GATGGTTGACCCTTGAAGGTCGGCAGTACCGTTACACCATAATTCACTTTGCTGGTGTCGATGTTGGACC
ATGCCCACGGGCCGTTGATGGTCATCGCTGTTTCGCCTTTATTAAAGGCAGCTTCTGCGATGGAGTAATC
GGTGTCTGCATTCATGTGTTTGTTTTTAATCAGGTCAACCAGGAAGGTCAGACCCGCTTTCGCGCCAGCG
TTATCCACGCCCACGTCTTTAATGTCGTACTTGCCGTTTTCATACTTGAACGCATAACCCCCGTCAGCAG
CAATCAGCGGCCAGGTGAAGTACGGTTCTTGCAGGTTGAACATCAGCGCGCTCTTACCTTTCGCTTTCAG
TTCTTTATCCAGCGCCGGGATCTCTTCCCAGGTTTTTGGCGGGTTCGGCAGCAGATCTTTGTTATAAATC
AGCGATAACGCTTCAACAGCGATCGGGTAAGCAATCAGCTTGCCGTTGTAACGTACGGCATCCCAGGTAA
ACGGATACAGCTTGTCCTGGAACGCTTTGTCCGGGGTGATTTCAGCCAACAGGCCAGATTGAGCGTAGCC
ACCAAAGCGGTCGTGTGCCCAGAAGATAATGTCAGGGCCATCGCCAGTTGCCGCAACCTGTGGGAATTTC
TCTTCCAGTTTATCCGGATGCTCAACGGTGACTTTAATTCCGGTATCTTTCTCGAATTTCTTACCGACTT
CAGCGAGACCGTTATAGCCTTTATCGCCGTTAATCCAGATTACCAGTTTACCTTCTTCGATTTTCATGTA
TATCTCCTTCTTAAAGTTAAACAAAATTATTTCTAGAGGGGAATTGTTATCCGCTCACAATTCCCCTATA
GTGAGTCGTATTAATTTCGCGGGATCGAGATCTCGATCCTCTACGCCGGACGCATCGTGGCCGGCATCAC
CGGCGCCACAGGTGCGGTTGCTGGCGCCTATATCGCCGACATCACCGATGGGGAAGATCGGGCTCGCCAC
TTCGGGCTCATGAGCGCTTGTTTCGGCGTGGGTATGGTGGCAGGCCCCGTGGCCGGGGGACTGTTGGGCG
CCATCTCCTTGCATGCACCATTCCTTGCGGCGGCGGTGCTCAACGGCCTCAACCTACTACTGGGCTGCTT
CCTAATGCAGGAGTCGCATAAGGGAGAGCGTCGAGATCCCGGACACCATCGAATGGCGCAAAACCTTTCG
CGGTATGGCATGATAGCGCCCGGAAGAGAGTCAATTCAGGGTGGTGAATGTGAAACCAGTAACGTTATAC
GATGTCGCAGAGTATGCCGGTGTCTCTTATCAGACCGTTTCCCGCGTGGTGAACCAGGACAGCCACGTTT
CTGCGAAAACGCGGGAAAAAGTGGAAGCGGCGATGGCGGAGCTGAATTACATTCCCAACCGCGTGGCACA
ACAACTGGCGGGCAAACAGTCGTTGCTGATTGGCGTTGCCACCTCCAGTCTGGCCCTGCACGCGCCGTCG
CAAATTGTCGCGGCGATTAAATCTCGCGCCGATCAACTGGGTGCCAGCGTGGTGGTGTCGATGGTAGAAC
GAAGCGGCGTCGAAGCCTGTAAAGCGGCGGTGCACAATCTTCTCGCGCAACGCGTCAGTGGGCTGATCAT
TAACTATCCGCTGGATGACCAGGATGCCATTGCTGTGGAAGCTGCCTGCACTAATGTTCCGGCGTTATTT
CTTGATGTCTCTGACCAGACACCCATCAACAGTATTATTTTCTCCCATGAAGACGGTACGCGACTGGGCG
TGGAGCATCTGGTCGCATTGGGTCACCAGCAAATCGCGCTGTTAGCGGGCCCATTAAGTTCTGTCTCGGC
GCGTCTGCGTCTGGCTGGCTGGCATAAATATCTCACTCGCAATCAAATTCAGCCGATAGCGGAACGGGAA
GGCGACTGGAGTGCCATGTCCGGTTTTCAACAAACCATGCAAATGCTGAATGAGGGCATCGTTCCCACTG
CGATGCTGGTTGCCAACGATCAGATGGCGCTGGGCGCAATGCGCGCCATTACCGAGTCCGGGCTGCGCGT
TGGTGCGGATATCTCGGTAGTGGGATACGACGATACCGAAGACAGCTCATGTTATATCCCGCCGTTAACC
ACCATCAAACAGGATTTTCGCCTGCTGGGGCAAACCAGCGTGGACCGCTTGCTGCAACTCTCTCAGGGCC
AGGCGGTGAAGGGCAATCAGCTGTTGCCCGTCTCACTGGTGAAAAGAAAAACCACCCTGGCGCCCAATAC
GCAAACCGCCTCTCCCCGCGCGTTGGCCGATTCATTAATGCAGCTGGCACGACAGGTTTCCCGACTGGAA
AGCGGGCAGTGAGCGCAACGCAATTAATGTAAGTTAGCTCACTCATTAGGCACCGGGATCTCGACCGATG
CCCTTGAGAGCCTTCAACCCAGTCAGCTCCTTCCGGTGGGCGCGGGGCATGACTATCGTCGCCGCACTTA
TGACTGTCTTCTTTATCATGCAACTCGTAGGACAGGTGCCGGCAGCGCTCTGGGTCATTTTCGGCGAGGA
CCGCTTTCGCTGGAGCGCGACGATGATCGGCCTGTCGCTTGCGGTATTCGGAATCTTGCACGCCCTCGCT
CAAGCCTTCGTCACTGGTCCCGCCACCAAACGTTTCGGCGAGAAGCAGGCCATTATCGCCGGCATGGCGG
CCCCACGGGTGCGCATGATCGTGCTCCTGTCGTTGAGGACCCGACTAGGATGGCGGGGTTGCCTTACTGG
TTAGCAGAATGAATCACCGATACGCGAGCGAACGTGAAGCGACTGCTGCTGCAAAACGTCTGCGACCTGA
GCAACAACATGAATGGTCTTCGGTTTCCGTGTTTCGTAAAGTCTGGAAACGCGGAAGTCAGCGCCCTGCA
CCATTATGTTCCGGATCTGCATCGCAGGATGCTGCTGGCTACCCTGTGGAACACCTACATCTGTATTAAC
GAAGCGCTGGCATTGACCCTGAGTGATTTTTCTCTGGTCCCGCCGCATCCATACCGCCAGTTGTTTACCC
TCACAACGTTCCAGTAACCGGGCATGTTCATCATCAGTAACCCGTATCGTGAGCATCCTCTCTAGTTTCA
TCGGTATCATTACCCCCATGAACAGAAATCCCCCTTACACGGAGGCATCAGTGACCAAACAGGAAAAAAC
CGCCCTTAACATGGCCCGCTTTATCAGAAGCCAGACATTAACGCTTCTGGAGAAACTCAACGAGCTGGAC
GCGGATGAACAGGCAGACATCTGTGAATCGCTTCACGACCACGCTGATGAGCTTTACCGCAGCTGCCTCG
CGCGTTTCGGTGATGACGGTGAAAACCTCTGACACATGCAGCTCCAGGAGACGGTCACAGCTTGTCTGTA
AGCGGATGCCGGGAGCAGACAAGCCCGTCAGGGCGCGTCAGCGGGTGTTGGCGGGTGTCGGGGCGCAGCC
ATGACCCAGTCACGTAGCGATAGCGGAGTGTATACTGGCTTAACTATGCGGCATCAGAGCAGATTGTACT
GAGAGTGCACCATTGCGGTGTGAAATACCGCACAGATGCGTAAGGAGAAAATACCGCATCAGGCGCTCTT
CCGCTTCCTCGCTCACTGACTCGCTGCGCTCGGTCGTTCGGCTGCGGCGAGCGGTATCAGCTCACTCAAA
GGCGGTAATACGGTTATCCACAGAATCAGGGGATAACGCAGGAAAGAACATGTGAGCAAAAGGCCAGCAA
AAGGCCAGGAACCGTAAAAAGGCCGCGTTGCTGGCGTTTTTCCATAGGCTCCGCCCCCCTGACGAGCATC
ACAAAAATCGACGCTCAAGTCAGAGGTGGCGAAACCCGACAGGACTATAAAGATACCAGGCGTTTCCCCC
TGGAAGCTCCCTCGTGCGCTCTCCTGTTCCGACCCTGCCGCTTACCGGATACCTGTCCGCCTTTCTCCCT
TCGGGAAGCGTGGCGCTTTCTCATAGCTCACGCTGTAGGTATCTCAGTTCGGTGTAGGTCGTTCGCTCCA
AGCTGGGCTGTGTGCACGAACCCCCCGTTCAGCCCGACCGCTGCGCCTTATCCGGTAACTATCGTCTTGA
GTCCAACCCGGTAAGACACGACTTATCGCCACTGGCAGCAGCCACTGGTAACAGGATTAGCAGAGCGAGG
TATGTAGGCGGTGCTACAGAGTTCTTGAAGTGGTGGCCTAACTACGGCTACACTAGAAGGACAGTATTTG
GTATCTGCGCTCTGCTGAAGCCAGTTACCTTCGGAAAAAGAGTTGGTAGCTCTTGATCCGGCAAACAAAC
CACCGCTGGTAGCGGTGGTTTTTTTGTTTGCAAGCAGCAGATTACGCGCAGAAAAAAAGGATCTCAAGAA
GATCCTTTGATCTTTTCTACGGGGTCTGACGCTCAGTGGAACGAAAACTCACGTTAAGGGATTTTGGTCA
TGAACAATAAAACTGTCTGCTTACATAAACAGTAATACAAGGGGTGTTATGAGCCATATTCAACGGGAAA
CGTCTTGCTCTAGGCCGCGATTAAATTCCAACATGGATGCTGATTTATATGGGTATAAATGGGCTCGCGA
TAATGTCGGGCAATCAGGTGCGACAATCTATCGATTGTATGGGAAGCCCGATGCGCCAGAGTTGTTTCTG
AAACATGGCAAAGGTAGCGTTGCCAATGATGTTACAGATGAGATGGTCAGACTAAACTGGCTGACGGAAT
TTATGCCTCTTCCGACCATCAAGCATTTTATCCGTACTCCTGATGATGCATGGTTACTCACCACTGCGAT
CCCCGGGAAAACAGCATTCCAGGTATTAGAAGAATATCCTGATTCAGGTGAAAATATTGTTGATGCGCTG
GCAGTGTTCCTGCGCCGGTTGCATTCGATTCCTGTTTGTAATTGTCCTTTTAACAGCGATCGCGTATTTC
GTCTCGCTCAGGCGCAATCACGAATGAATAACGGTTTGGTTGATGCGAGTGATTTTGATGACGAGCGTAA
TGGCTGGCCTGTTGAACAAGTCTGGAAAGAAATGCATAAACTTTTGCCATTCTCACCGGATTCAGTCGTC
ACTCATGGTGATTTCTCACTTGATAACCTTATTTTTGACGAGGGGAAATTAATAGGTTGTATTGATGTTG
GACGAGTCGGAATCGCAGACCGATACCAGGATCTTGCCATCCTATGGAACTGCCTCGGTGAGTTTTCTCC
TTCATTACAGAAACGGCTTTTTCAAAAATATGGTATTGATAATCCTGATATGAATAAATTGCAGTTTCAT
TTGATGCTCGATGAGTTTTTCTAAGAATTAATTCATGAGCGGATACATATTTGAATGTATTTAGAAAAAT
AAACAAATAGGGGTTCCGCGCACATTTCCCCGAAAAGTGCCACCTAAATTGTAAGCGTTAATATTTTGTT
AAAATTCGCGTTAAATTTTTGTTAAATCAGCTCATTTTTTAACCAATAGGCCGAAATCGGCAAAATCCCT
TATAAATCAAAAGAATAGACCGAAATAGGGT
[37 nt withheld, positions 6752-6788]
AAAGAACGTGGACTCCAACGTCAAAGG
[49 nt withheld, positions 6816-6864]
T
[91 nt withheld, positions 6866-6956]
G
[124 nt withheld, positions 6958-7081]
CCCATTCGCCA
Features (pLannotate 1.2.2; 21 found; start..end, strand, type, name):
     26..73      -  terminator     T7 terminator: transcription terminator for bacteriophage T7 RNA polymerase
     81..130     -  CDS            SET1 (fragment): solubility-enhancement tag derived from T7 phage gene 10B
    140..157     -  CDS            9xHis (fragment): 9xHis affinity tag
    161..869     -  CDS            TEV protease (fragment): tobacco etch virus protease (Kapust et al., 2001)
    868..887     -  CDS            capTEV™ (fragment): composite tag for in vivo biotinylation, TEV protease cleavage, and 6xHis tagging
    927..2027    -  CDS            MBP: maltose binding protein from E. coli; malE (mutated); This version of the gene does not encode a signal sequence, so MBP will remain in the cytosol.
   2033..2055    -  RBS            RBS: efficient ribosome binding site from bacteriophage T7 gene 10 (Olins and Rangwala, 1989)
   2070..2094    -  protein_bind   lac operator: The lac repressor binds to the lac operator to inhibit transcription in E. coli. This inhibition can be relieved by adding lactose or isopropyl-β-D-thiogalactopyranoside (IPTG). lac repressor encoded by lacI
   2095..2113    -  promoter       T7 promoter: promoter for bacteriophage T7 RNA polymerase
   2135..2414    +  CDS            TcR (fragment): tetracycline efflux protein; tet; confers resistance to tetracycline
   2422..2499    +  promoter       lacI promoter: lacI
   2500..3582    +  CDS            lacI: lac repressor; lacI; The lac repressor binds to the lac operator to inhibit transcription in E. coli. This inhibition can be relieved by adding lactose or isopropyl-β-D-thiogalactopyranoside (IPTG).
   3595..3616    +  protein_bind   CAP binding site: CAP binding activates transcription in the presence of cAMP. E. coli catabolite activator protein
   3631..3922    +  CDS            TcR (fragment): tetracycline efflux protein; tet; confers resistance to tetracycline
   3994..4374    -  CDS            YPB1_ECOLX: Protein predicted: Swiss-Prot protein existence level 4. From Escherichia coli.
   4391..4582    +  CDS            rop: Rop protein, which maintains plasmids at low copy number; rop
   4684..4823    +  misc_feature   bom: basis of mobility region from pBR322
   5009..5597    -  rep_origin     ori: high-copy-number ColE1/pMB1/pBR322/pUC origin of replication
   5719..6534    +  CDS            KanR: aminoglycoside phosphotransferase; aph(3')-Ia; confers resistance to kanamycin in bacteria or G418 (Geneticin®) in eukaryotes
   6543..6600    -  promoter       AmpR promoter (fragment): bla
   6626..7081    -  rep_origin     f1 ori (sequence partly withheld): f1 bacteriophage origin of replication; arrow indicates direction of (+) strand synthesis
