[The description below was written by a language model from this plasmid's Addgene catalogue record and pLannotate feature annotations shown in this document.]
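Description:
MSP852 is a 7,092 nt bacterial expression plasmid of the pET28 type. The catalogue lists the backbone as pBR322, consistent with the pBR322-derived elements in the feature table. It replicates in E. coli from a ColE1/pMB1-family origin and carries the rop gene and the bom mobility region, along with an f1 phage origin for single-stranded DNA production. Selection is by kanamycin through the aph(3')-Ia gene. The two annotated tetracycline-resistance fragments are non-functional remnants of the pBR322 lineage. The record lists the plasmid as high copy, although rop normally moderates copy number.

The payload is a single synthetic fusion reading frame under a T7 promoter with an adjacent lac operator, a T7 gene 10 ribosome binding site and a T7 terminator. A plasmid-borne lacI gene with its own promoter supplies repressor, so expression is IPTG-inducible in hosts that provide T7 RNA polymerase. The frame begins with cytosolic maltose binding protein lacking a signal sequence. Next comes a short linker region that the annotation tool matches to a TEV cleavage-site tag, then a TEV protease coding sequence, a C-terminal polyhistidine tag and a short stretch partially matching a T7 gene 10B-derived solubility tag.

The insert name indicates that the junction carries the peptide HPLVGHM as a protease substrate and that the protease is a variant designated L5B, though the record lists no mutations explicitly. The associated work concerns phage-assisted continuous evolution of proteases with altered substrate specificity. The construct therefore most likely serves to express and purify an evolved TEV protease, with MBP aiding solubility and potentially being removed by self-cleavage at the altered site. The record itself gives the purpose only as an expression vector.
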