Addgene plasmid #98799: MSP852
Purpose: Expression Vector
Depositing lab: David Liu. Depositing organization: Harvard University. Publication: Phage-assisted continuous evolution of proteases with altered substrate specificity. Packer MS, Rees HA, Liu DR. Nat Commun. 2017 Oct 16;8(1):956. doi: 10.1038/s41467-017-01055-9. PubMed 29038472.
Backbone
  Vector backbone: pBR322
  Backbone manufacturer: ATCC
  Vector type: Bacterial Expression
Growth in bacteria
  Bacterial resistance: Kanamycin, 50 μg/mL
  Growth temperature: 37°C
  Growth strain: DH5alpha
  Copy number: High Copy
Gene/Insert
  Gene/Insert name: pET28 MBP-HPLVGHM-TEV L5B 111215
  Species: Synthetic
  Mutation: None
  Cloning method: Unknown
Terms and licenses: Academic/Nonprofit Terms; Industry Terms: Not Available to Industry
How to cite: MSP852 was a gift from David Liu (Addgene plasmid # 98799 ; http://n2t.net/addgene:98799 ; RRID:Addgene_98799)
